Addgene plasmid #209988: pLP1
Purpose: (Empty Backbone) Entry vector to store Level 0 parts
Depositing lab: Georg Fritz & Thorsten Mascher. Depositing organization: University of Western Australia. Publication: The Marburg Collection: A Golden Gate DNA Assembly Framework for Synthetic Biology Applications in Vibrio natriegens. Stukenberg D, Hensel T, Hoff J, Daniel B, Inckemann R, Tedeschi JN, Nousch F, Fritz G. ACS Synth Biol. 2021 Aug 20;10(8):1904-1919. doi: 10.1021/acssynbio.1c00126. Epub 2021 Jul 13. PubMed 34255476.
Backbone
  Vector backbone: pLP1
  Vector type: Bacterial Expression
  Selectable markers: sfGFP
Growth in bacteria
  Bacterial resistance: Chloramphenicol, 25 μg/mL
  Growth temperature: 37°C
  Growth strain: DH5alpha
  Copy number: Low Copy
Gene/Insert
  Gene/Insert name: None
Terms and licenses: Academic/Nonprofit Terms; Industry Terms: Not Available to Industry
Depositor comments: Original Marburg Collection name: pMC_V_01_Part_Entry_sfGFP
How to cite: pLP1 was a gift from Georg Fritz & Thorsten Mascher (Addgene plasmid # 209988 ; http://n2t.net/addgene:209988 ; RRID:Addgene_209988)
