[The description below was written by a language model from this plasmid's Addgene catalogue record and pLannotate feature annotations shown in this document.]
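Description:
pLP1 is a small (about 3.1 kb) empty bacterial entry vector from the Marburg Collection, a Golden Gate DNA assembly framework developed for synthetic biology in Vibrio natriegens. Its original name in that collection was pMC_V_01_Part_Entry_sfGFP. It is meant to receive and store Level 0 parts, the basic building blocks of a hierarchical assembly scheme, and the record lists no gene or insert of its own. It is propagated in E. coli DH5alpha under chloramphenicol selection, conferred by a cat (chloramphenicol acetyltransferase) gene driven by its native cat promoter and followed by a lambda t0 terminator. Replication relies on a ColE1/pMB1-type origin. The annotation software labels this origin family as high copy, whereas the catalogue entry lists the plasmid as low copy, and the record does not resolve the discrepancy.

The cloning region carries a superfolder GFP coding sequence followed by the rrnB T1 and T7Te terminators. The promoter driving sfGFP is not annotated in the feature table. The catalogue lists sfGFP as the selectable marker, which is consistent with a fluorescent dropout design: when a part replaces the cassette, colonies lose fluorescence and can be told apart visually from those carrying uncut vector. The Type IIS restriction sites that such cloning would use are not annotated, so the exact cloning mechanism is not stated. The cassette sits between BioBrick prefix and suffix sequences, with additional terminators (a his operon terminator and a putative bacterial terminator) just outside them that likely insulate the stored part from transcription originating in the backbone.
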