Features (pLannotate 1.2.2; 11 found; start..end, strand, type, name):
    181..894     +  CDS            superfolder GFP: GFP variant that folds robustly even when fused to poorly folded proteins (Pédelacq et al., 2006)
    906..977     +  terminator     rrnB T1 terminator: transcription terminator T1 from the E. coli rrnB gene
    993..1020    +  terminator     T7Te terminator: phage T7 early transcription terminator
   1051..1070    +  misc_feature   BioBrick suffix: universal suffix for all parts
   1071..1128    +  terminator     his operon terminator: This putative transcriptin terminator from the E. coli his operon has a 2-bp deletion introduced during synthesis. Its efficiency has not been determined.
   1323..1911    -  rep_origin     ori: high-copy-number ColE1/pMB1/pBR322/pUC origin of replication
   2094..2188    -  terminator     lambda t0 terminator: transcription terminator from phage lambda
   2212..2868    -  CDS            cat: CAT_ECOLX - Experimental evidence at protein level: Swiss-Prot protein existence level 1. This enzyme is an effector of chloramphenicol resistance in bacteria. From Escherichia coli. This protein is used as a marker in many commonly used cloning vectors, such as pACYC184.
   2869..2966    -  promoter       cat promoter: promoter of the E. coli cat gene encoding chloramphenicol acetyltransferase
   3052..3095    -  terminator     bacterial terminator: putative bacterial transcription terminator
   3098..3119    +  misc_feature   BioBrick prefix: BioBrick prefix for parts that do not start with "ATG"
>Addgene plasmid #209988 | pLP1 | addgene full sequence | sequence record 419491 | Addgene NGS Result
GGTCTCGTGAGACGGAAAGTGAAACGTGATTTCATGCGTCATTTTGAACATTTTGTAAATCTTATTTAAT
AATGTGTGCGGCAATTCACATTTAATTTATGAATGTTTTCTTAACATCGCGGCAACTCAAGAAACGGCAG
GTTCGGATCTTAGCTACTAGAGAAAGAGGAGAAATACTAGATGCGTAAAGGCGAAGAGCTGTTCACTGGT
GTCGTCCCTATTCTGGTGGAACTGGATGGTGATGTCAACGGTCATAAGTTTTCCGTGCGTGGCGAGGGTG
AAGGTGACGCAACTAATGGTAAACTGACGCTGAAGTTCATCTGTACTACTGGTAAACTGCCGGTTCCTTG
GCCGACTCTGGTAACGACGCTGACTTATGGTGTTCAGTGCTTTGCTCGTTATCCGGACCATATGAAGCAG
CATGACTTCTTCAAGTCCGCCATGCCGGAAGGCTATGTGCAGGAACGCACGATTTCCTTTAAGGATGACG
GCACGTACAAAACGCGTGCGGAAGTGAAATTTGAAGGCGATACCCTGGTAAACCGCATTGAGCTGAAAGG
CATTGACTTTAAAGAGGACGGCAATATCCTGGGCCATAAGCTGGAATACAATTTTAACAGCCACAATGTT
TACATCACCGCCGATAAACAAAAAAATGGCATTAAAGCGAATTTTAAAATTCGCCACAACGTGGAGGATG
GCAGCGTGCAGCTGGCTGATCACTACCAGCAAAACACTCCAATCGGTGATGGTCCTGTTCTGCTGCCAGA
CAATCACTATCTGAGCACGCAAAGCGTTCTGTCTAAAGATCCGAACGAGAAACGCGATCATATGGTTCTG
CTGGAGTTCGTAACCGCAGCGGGCATCACGCATGGTATGGATGAACTGTACAAATGACCAGGCATCAAAT
AAAACGAAAGGCTCAGTCGAAAGACTGGGCCTTTCGTTTTATCTGTTGTTTGTCGGTGAACGCTCTCTAC
TAGAGTCACACTGGCTCACCTTCGGGTGGGCCTTTCTGCGTTTATACGTCTCATGAGACCACTCATCGCG
ACTAGTAGCGGCCGCTGCAGTCCGGCAAAAAAGGGCAAGGTGTCACCACCCTGCCCTTTTTCTTTAAAAC
CGAAAAGATTACTTCGCGTTATGCAGGCTTCCTCGCTCACTGACTCGCTGCGCTCGGTCGTTCGGCTGCG
GCGAGCGGTATCAGCTCACTCAAAGGCGGTAATACGGTTATCCACAGAATCAGGGGATAACGCAGGAAAG
AACATGTGAGCAAAAGGCCAGCAAAAGGCCAGGAACCGTAAAAAGGCCGCGTTGCTGGCGTTTTTCCACA
GGCTCCGCCCCCCTGACGAGCATCACAAAAATCGACGCTCAAGTCAGAGGTGGCGAAACCCGACAGGACT
ATAAAGATACCAGGCGTTTCCCCCTGGAAGCTCCCTCGTGCGCTCTCCTGTTCCGACCCTGCCGCTTACC
GGATACCTGTCCGCCTTTCTCCCTTCGGGAAGCGTGGCGCTTTCTCATAGCTCACGCTGTAGGTATCTCA
GTTCGGTGTAGGTCGTTCGCTCCAAGCTGGGCTGTGTGCACGAACCCCCCGTTCAGCCCGACCGCTGCGC
CTTATCCGGTAACTATCGTCTTGAGTCCAACCCGGTAAGACACGACTTATCGCCACTGGCAGCAGCCACT
GGTAACAGGATTAGCAGAGCGAGGTATGTAGGCGGTGCTACAGAGTTCTTGAAGTGGTGGCCTAACTACG
GCTACACTAGAAGAACAGTATTTGGTATCTGCGCTCTGCTGAAGCCAGTTACCTTCGGAAAAAGAGTTGG
TAGCTCTTGATCCGGCAAACAAACCACCGCTGGTAGCGGTGGTTTTTTTGTTTGCAAGCAGCAGATTACG
CGCAGAAAAAAAGGATCTCAAGAAGATCCTTTGATCTTTTCTACGGGGTCTGACGCTCAGTGGAACGAAA
ACTCACGTTAAGGGATTTTGGTCATGAGATTATCAAAAAGGATCTTCACCTAGATCCTTTTAAATTAAAA
ATGAAGTTTTAAATCAATCTAAAGTATATATGAGTAAACTTGGTCTGACAGCTCGAGGCTTGGATTCTCA
CCAATAAAAAACGCCCGGCGGCAACCGAGCGTTCTGAACAAATCCAGATGGAGTTCTGAGGTCATTACTG
GATCTATCAACAGGAGTCCAAGCGAGCTCGATATCAAATTACGCCCCGCCCTGCCACTCGTCGCAGTACT
GTTGTAATTCATTAAGCATTCTGCCGACATGGAAGCCATCACAAACGGCATGATGAACCTGAATCGCCAG
CGGCATCAGCACCTTGTCGCCTTGCGTATAATATTTGCCCATGGTGAAAACGGGGGCGAAGAAGTTGTCC
ATATTGGCCACGTTTAAATCAAAACTGGTGAAACTCACCCAGGGATTGGCTGATACGAAAAACATATTCT
CAATAAACCCTTTAGGGAAATAGGCCAGGTTTTCACCGTAACACGCCACATCTTGCGAATATATGTGTAG
AAACTGCCGGAAATCGTCGTGGTATTCACTCCAGAGTGATGAAAACGTTTCAGTTTGCTCATGGAAAACG
GTGTAACAAGGGTGAACACTATCCCATATCACCAGCTCACCGTCTTTCATTGCCATACGAAATTCCGGAT
GAGCATTCATCAGGCGGGCAAGAATGTGAATAAAGGCCGGATAAAACTTGTGCTTATTTTTCTTTACGGT
CTTTAAAAAGGCCGTAATATCCAGCTGAACGGTCTGGTTATAGGTACATTGAGCAACTGACTGAAATGCC
TCAAAATGTTCTTTACGATGCCATTGGGATATATCAACGGTGGTATATCCAGTGATTTTTTTCTCCATTT
TAGCTTCCTTAGCTCCTGAAAATCTCGATAACTCAAAAAATACGCCCGGTAGTGATCTTATTTCATTATG
GTGAAAGTTGGAACCTCTTACGTGCCCGATCAACTCGAGTGCCACCTGACGTCTAAGAAACCATTATTAT
CATGACATTAACCTATAAAAATAGGCGTATCACGAGGCAGAATTTCAGATAAAAAAAATCCTTAGCTTTC
GCTAAGGATGATTTCTGGAATTCGCGGCCGCTTCTAGAGCGATGAGT
